>Addgene plasmid #59959 | pTHSSd_29 | depositor full sequence | sequence record 95205 | Full Sequence
ATGAACACGATTAACATCGCTAAGAACGACTTCTCTGACATCGAACTGGCTGCTATCCCGTTCAACACTC
TGGCTGACCATTACGGTGAGCGTTTAGCTCGCGAACAGTTGGCCCTTGAGCATGAGTCTTACGAGATGGG
TGAAGCACGCTTCCGCAAGATGTTTGAGCGTCAACTTAAAGCTGGTGAGGTTGCGGATAACTAACGCTGC
AGGAGTCACTAAGGGTTAGTTAGTTAGATTAGCAGAAAGTCAAAAGCCTCCGACCGGAGGCTTTTGACTA
AAACTTCCCTTGGGGTTATCATTGGGGCTCACTCAAAGGCGGTAATCAGATAAAAAAAATCCTTAGCTTT
CGCTAAGGATGATTTCTGCTAGAGATGGAATAGACTGGATGGAGGCGGATAAAGTTGCAGGACCACTTCT
GCGCTCGGCCCTTCCGGCTGGCTGGTTTATTGCTGATAAATCTGGAGCCGGTGAGCGTGGGTCTCGCGGT
ATCATTGCAGCACTGGGGCCAGATGGTAAGCCCTCCCGTATCGTAGTTATCTACACGACGGGGAGTCAGG
CAACTATGGATGAACGAAATAGACAGATCGCTGAGATAGGTGCCTCACTGATTAAGCATTGGTAACTGTC
AGACCAAGTTTACTCATATATACTTTAGATTGATTTAAAACTTCATTTTTAATTTAAAAGGATCTAGGTG
AAGATCCTTTTTGATAATCTCATGACCAAAATCCCTTAACGTGAGTTTTCGTTCCACTGAGCGTCAGACC
CCTTAATAAGATGATCTTCTTGAGATCGTTTTGGTCTGCGCGTAATCTCTTGCTCTGAAAACGAAAAAAC
CGCCTTGCAGGGCGGTTTTTCGAAGGTTCTCTGAGCTACCAACTCTTTGAACCGAGGTAACTGGCTTGGA
GGAGCGCAGTCACCAAAACTTGTCCTTTCAGTTTAGCCTTAACCGGCGCATGACTTCAAGACTAACTCCT
CTAAATCAATTACCAGTGGCTGCTGCCAGTGGTGCTTTTGCATGTCTTTCCGGGTTGGACTCAAGACGAT
AGTTACCGGATAAGGCGCAGCGGTCGGACTGAACGGGGGGTTCGTGCATACAGTCCAGCTTGGAGCGAAC
TGCCTACCCGGAACTGAGTGTCAGGCGTGGAATGAGACAAACGCGGCCATAACAGCGGAATGACACCGGT
AAACCGAAAGGCAGGAACAGGAGAGCGCACGAGGGAGCCGCCAGGGGAAACGCCTGGTATCTTTATAGTC
CTGTCGGGTTTCGCCACCACTGATTTGAGCGTCAGATTTCGTGATGCTTGTCAGGGGGGCGGAGCCTATG
GAAAAACGGCTTTGCCGCGGCCCTCTCACTTCCCTGTTAAGTATCTTCCTGGCATCTTCCAGGAAATCTC
CGCCCCGTTCGTAAGCCATTTCCGCTCGCCGCAGTCGAACGACCGAGCGTAGCGAGTCAGTGAGCGAGGA
AGCGGAATATATCCTGTATCACATATTCTGCTGACGCACCGGTGCAGCCTTTTTTCTCCTGCCACATGAA
GCACTTCACTGACACCCTCATCAGTGCCAACATAGTAAGCCAGTATACACTCCGCTAGCGCTGAGGTCTG
CCTCGTGAAGAAGGTGTTGCTGACTCATACCAGGCCTGAATCGCCCCATCATCCAGCCAGAAAGTGAGGG
AGCCACGGTTGATGAGAGCTTTGTTGTAGGTGGACCAGTTGGTGATTTTGAACTTTTGCTTTGCCACGGA
ACGGTCTGCGTTGTCGGGAAGATGCGTGATCTGATCCTTCAACTCAGCAAAAGTTCGATTTATTCAACAA
AGCCACGTTGTGTCTCAAAATCTCTGATGTTACATTGCACAAGATAAAAATATATCATCATGAACAATAA
AACTGTCTGCTTACATAAACAGTAATACAAGGGGTGTTTACTAGAGGTTGATCGGGCACGTAAGAGGTTC
CAACTTTCACCATAATGAAATAAGATCACTACCGGGCGTATTTTTTGAGTTATCGAGATTTTCAGGAGCT
AAGGAAGCTAAAATGAGGGAAGCGGTGATCGCCGAAGTATCGACTCAACTATCAGAGGTAGTTGGCGTCA
TCGAGCGCCATCTCGAACCGACGTTGCTGGCCGTACATTTGTACGGCTCCGCAGTGGATGGCGGCCTGAA
GCCACACAGTGATATTGATTTGCTGGTTACGGTGACCGTAAGGCTTGATGAAACAACGCGGCGAGCTTTG
ATCAACGACCTTTTGGAAACTTCGGCTTCCCCTGGAGAGAGCGAGATTCTCCGCGCTGTAGAAGTCACCA
TTGTTGTGCACGACGACATCATTCCGTGGCGTTATCCAGCTAAGCGCGAACTGCAATTTGGAGAATGGCA
GCGCAATGACATTCTTGCAGGTATCTTCGAGCCAGCCACGATCGACATTGATCTGGCTATCTTGCTGACA
AAAGCAAGAGAACATAGCGTTGCCTTGGTAGGTCCAGCGGCGGAGGAACTCTTTGATCCGGTTCCTGAAC
AGGATCTATTTGAGGCGCTAAATGAAACCTTAACGCTATGGAACTCGCCGCCCGACTGGGCTGGCGATGA
GCGAAATGTAGTGCTTACGTTGTCCCGCATTTGGTACAGCGCAGTAACCGGCAAAATCGCGCCGAAGGAT
GTCGCTGCCGACTGGGCAATGGAGCGCCTGCCGGCCCAGTATCAGCCCGTCATACTTGAAGCTAGACAGG
CTTATCTTGGACAAGAAGAAGATCGCTTGGCCTCGCGCGCAGATCAGTTGGAAGAATTTGTCCACTACGT
GAAAGGCGAGATCACCAAGGTAGTCGGCAAATAATACTAGCTCCGGCAAAAAAACGGGCAAGGTGTCACC
ACCCTGCCCTTTTTCTTTAAAACCGAAAAGATTACTTCGCGTTTGCCACCTGACGTCTAAGAAAAGGAAT
ATTCAGCAATTTGCCCGTGCCGAAGAAAGGCCCACCCGTGAAGGTGAGCCAGTGAGTTGATTGCTACGTA
ATGTCGGCCAATTCGCGCTAACTTACATTAATTGCGTTGCGCTCACTGCCCGCTTTCCAGTCGGGAAACC
TGTCGTGCCAGCTGCATTAATGAATCGGCCAACGCGCGGGGAGAGGCGGTTTGCGTATTGGGCGCCAGGG
TGGTTTTTCTTTTCACCAGTGAGACTGGCAACAGCTGATTGCCCTTCACCGCCTGGCCCTGAGAGAGTTG
CAGCAAGCGGTCCACGCTGGTTTGCCCCAGCAGGCGAAAATCCTGTTTGATGGTGGTTAACGGCGGGATA
TAACATGAGCTATCTTCGGTATCGTCGTATCCCACTACCGAGATATCCGCACCAACGCGCAGCCCGGACT
CGGTAATGGCGCGCATTGCGCCCAGCGCCATCTGATCGTTGGCAACCAGCATCGCAGTGGGAACGATGCC
CTCATTCAGCATTTGCATGGTTTGTTGAAAACCGGACATGGCACTCCAGTCGCCTTCCCGTTCCGCTATC
GGCTGAATTTGATTGCGAGTGAGATATTTATGCCAGCCAGCCAGACGCAGACGCGCCGAGACAGAACTTA
ATGGGCCCGCTAACAGCGCGATTTGCTGGTGACCCAATGCGACCAGATGCTCCACGCCCAGTCGCGTACC
GTCCTCATGGGAGAAAATAATACTGTTGATGGGTGTCTGGTCAGAGACATCAAGAAATAACGCCGGAACA
TTAGTGCAGGCAGCTTCCACAGCAATGGCATCCTGGTCATCCAGCGGATAGTTAATGATCAGCCCACTGA
CGCGTTGCGCGAGAAGATTGTGCACCGCCGCTTTACAGGCTTCGACGCCGCTTCGTTCTACCATCGACAC
CACCACGCTGGCACCCAGTTGATCGGCGCGAGATTTAATCGCCGCGACAATTTGCGACGGCGCGTGCAGG
GCCAGACTGGAGGTGGCAACGCCAATCAGCAACGACTGTTTGCCCGCCAGTTGTTGTGCCACGCGGTTGG
GAATGTAATTCAGCTCCGCCATCGCCGCTTCCACTTTTTCCCGCGTTTTCGCAGAAACGTGGCTGGCCTG
GTTCACCACGCGGGAAACGGTCTGATAAGAGACACCGGCATACTCTGCGACATCGTATAACGTTACTGGT
TTCATATTCACCACCCTGAATTGACTCTCTTCCGGGCGCTATCATGCCATACCGCGAAAGGTTTTGCGCC
ATTCGATGGCGCGCCGCTTCGTCAGGCCACATAGCTTTCTTGTTCTGATCGGAACGATCGTTGGCTGTGT
TGACAATTAATCATCGGCTCGTATAATGTGTGGAATTGTGAGCGCTCACAATTCTATGGACTATGTTTCT
GTCACCGGATGTGCTTTCCGGTCTGATGAGTCCGTGAGGACGAAACAGCCTCTACAAATAATTTTGTTTA
ATCACACAGGAAAGTACTAG
Features (pLannotate 1.2.2; 16 found; start..end, strand, type, name):
      1..201     +  CDS            RPOL_BPT7 (fragment): Experimental evidence at protein level: Swiss-Prot protein existence level 1. Highly processive DNA-dependent RNA polymerase that catalyzes the transcription of class II and class III viral genes. Recognizes a specific promoter sequence and enters first into an 'abortive phase' where very short transcripts are synthesized and released before proceeding to the processive transcription of long RNA chains. Unwinds the double-stranded DNA to expose the coding strand for templating. Participates in the initiation of viral DNA replication presumably by making primers accessible to the DNA polymerase
    248..279     +  terminator     tonB terminator: bidirectional E. coli tonB-P14 transcription terminator
    326..366     -  terminator     bacterial terminator (fragment): putative bacterial transcription terminator
    379..624     +  CDS            bla(M) (fragment): β-lactamase lacking the signal sequence; bla(M); allows cytosolic expression of β-lactamase
    790..1334    +  rep_origin     p15A ori: Plasmids containing the medium-copy-number p15A origin of replication can be propagated in E. coli cells that contain a second plasmid with the ColE1 origin.
   1422..1477    +  rep_origin     RSF ori (fragment): Plasmids containing the RSF 1030 origin of replication can be propagated in E. coli cells that contain additional plasmids with compatible origins.
   1576..1602    -  misc_feature   bom (fragment): basis of mobility region from pBR322
   1945..2042    +  promoter       cat promoter: promoter of the E. coli cat gene encoding chloramphenicol acetyltransferase
   2043..2834    +  CDS            SmR: aminoglycoside adenylyltransferase (Murphy, 1985); aadA; confers resistance to spectinomycin and streptomycin
   2842..2901    +  terminator     his operon terminator: This putative transcriptin terminator from the E. coli his operon has a 2-bp deletion introduced during synthesis. Its efficiency has not been determined.
   2961..2990    -  terminator     T3Te terminator: phage T3 early transcription terminator
   3056..4135    -  CDS            lacI: LACI_ECOLI - Experimental evidence at protein level: Swiss-Prot protein existence level 1. Repressor of the lactose operon. Binds allolactose as an inducer. From Escherichia coli (strain K12).
   4136..4209    -  promoter       lacI promoter (fragment): lacI
   4270..4298    +  promoter       tac promoter: strong E. coli promoter; hybrid between the trp and lac UV5 promoters
   4304..4323    -  protein_bind   lac operator (symmetric): The lac repressor binds to the lac operator to inhibit transcription in E. coli. This inhibition can be relieved by adding lactose or isopropyl-β-D-thiogalactopyranoside (IPTG). The symmetric lac operator was optimized for tight binding of lac repressor. lac repressor encoded by lacI
   4339..4388    +  misc_RNA       sTRSV HHRz: hammerhead ribozyme from the tobacco ringspot virus satellite RNA (Khvorova et al., 2003)
