[The description below was written by a language model from this plasmid's Addgene catalogue record and pLannotate feature annotations shown in this document.]
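Description:
pTHSSd_29 is a 4,430 nt bacterial expression plasmid built on the pSB3C5 backbone for IPTG-inducible production of the "alpha fragment", a synthetic piece of a split T7 RNA polymerase. It comes from work describing a transcriptional "resource allocator" based on a highly fragmented T7 RNA polymerase. The annotated replication origin is p15A, a medium-copy origin compatible with ColE1-type plasmids, although the catalogue entry lists the plasmid as high copy. Short matches to an RSF origin and a pBR322 bom site are only fragments. Selection is by spectinomycin, through an aadA (SmR) aminoglycoside adenylyltransferase gene driven by the cat promoter and followed by a his operon terminator. A partial β-lactamase fragment is also annotated, but ampicillin is not a recorded selection.

The expression cassette spans the numbering origin of the circular map. A tac promoter with a symmetric lac operator is followed by an sTRSV hammerhead ribozyme. Such ribozymes are commonly used as self-cleaving insulators that remove the promoter-derived 5′ leader, so that expression depends less on promoter context. Downstream lies a short, roughly 200 nt open reading frame matching a fragment of T7 RNA polymerase, which ends at a tonB bidirectional terminator. A divergently oriented lacI gene with its own promoter, flanked by a T3Te terminator, supplies the repressor that keeps PTac off until inducer is added.

The alpha fragment is presumably meant to be co-expressed with complementary polymerase fragments carried on compatible plasmids. The record does not specify which partner constructs are used or how the fragment functions in the assembled polymerase.
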