Addgene plasmid #59959: pTHSSd_29
Purpose: PTac alpha fragment expression
Depositing lab: Christopher Voigt. Depositing organization: Massachusetts Institute of Technology. Publication: A 'resource allocator' for transcription based on a highly fragmented T7 RNA polymerase. Segall-Shapiro TH, Meyer AJ, Ellington AD, Sontag ED, Voigt CA. Mol Syst Biol. 2014 Jul 30;10(7):742. 10.15252/msb.20145299 PubMed 25080493.
Backbone
  Vector backbone: pSB3C5
  Vector type: Bacterial Expression
Growth in bacteria
  Bacterial resistance: Spectinomycin, 50 μg/mL
  Growth temperature: 37°C
  Growth strain: DH10B
  Copy number: High Copy
Gene/Insert
  Gene/Insert name: alpha fragment
  Species: Synthetic
  Mutation: N/A
  Promoter: PTac
  Cloning method: Ligation Independent Cloning
  Sequencing primers: 5′ Other; 3′ Other
Terms and licenses: Academic/Nonprofit Terms; Industry Terms: Not Available to Industry
How to cite: pTHSSd_29 was a gift from Christopher Voigt (Addgene plasmid # 59959 ; http://n2t.net/addgene:59959 ; RRID:Addgene_59959)
