>Addgene plasmid #59959 | pTHSSd_29 | depositor partial sequence | sequence record 95206 | alpha fragment
ATGAACACGATTAACATCGCTAAGAACGACTTCTCTGACATCGAACTGGCTGCTATCCCGTTCAACACTC
TGGCTGACCATTACGGTGAGCGTTTAGCTCGCGAACAGTTGGCCCTTGAGCATGAGTCTTACGAGATGGG
TGAAGCACGCTTCCGCAAGATGTTTGAGCGTCAACTTAAAGCTGGTGAGGTTGCGGATAAC
