>Addgene plasmid #59959 | pTHSSd_29 | addgene partial sequence | sequence record 96564 | pRcoM1bs-R 5'-GAGAGGCGGTTTGCGTATT-3'
ACAGCTGATTGCCCTTCACCGCCTGGCCCTGAGAGAGTTGCAGCAAGCGGTCCACGCTGGTTTGCCCCAG
CAGGCGAAAATCCTGTTTGATGGTGGTTAACGGCGGGATATAACATGAGCTATCTTCGGTATCGTCGTAT
CCCACTACCGAGATATCCGCACCAACGCGCAGCCCGGACTCGGTAATGGCGCGCATTGCGCCCAGCGCCA
TCTGATCGTTGGCAACCAGCATCGCAGTGGGAACGATGCCCTCATTCAGCATTTGCATGGTTTGTTGAAA
ACCGGACATGGCACTCCAGTCGCCTTCCCGTTCCGCTATCGGCTGAATTTGATTGCGAGTGAGATATTTA
TGCCAGCCAGCCAGACGCAGACGCGCCGAGACAGAACTTAATGGGCCCGCTAACAGCGCGATTTGCTGGT
GACCCAATGCGACCAGATGCTCCACGCCCAGTCGCGTACCGTCCTCATGGGAGAAAATAATACTGTTGAT
GGGTGTCTGGTCAGAGACATCAAGAAATAACGCCGGAACATTAGTGCAGGCAGCTTCCACAGCAATGGCA
TCCTGGTCATCCAGCGGATAGTTAATGATCAGCCCACTGACGCGTTGCGCGAGAAGATTGTGCACCGCCG
CTTTACAGGCTTCGACGCCGCTTCGTTCTACCATCGACACCACCACGCTGGCACCCAGTTGATCGGCGCG
AGATTTAATCGCCGCGACAATTTGCGACGGCGCGTGCAGGGCCAGACTGGAGGTGGCAACGCCAATCAGC
AACGACTGTTTGCCCGCCAGTTGTTGTGCCACGCGGTTGGGAATGTAATTCAGCTCCGCCATCGCCGCTT
CCACTTTT
