>Addgene plasmid #59959 | pTHSSd_29 | addgene partial sequence | sequence record 96639 | pBbC6c-R 5'-ATTACCGCCTTTGAGTGAGC-3'
AGCCTCCGGTCGGAGGCTTTTGACTTTCTGCTAATCTAACTAACTAACCCTTAGTGACTCCTGCAGCGTT
AGTTATCCGCAACCTCACCAGCTTTAAGTTGACGCTCAAACATCTTGCGGAAGCGTGCTTCACCCATCTC
GTAAGACTCATGCTCAAGGGCCAACTGTTCGCGAGCTAAACGCTCACCGTAATGGTCAGCCAGAGTGTTG
AACGGGATAGCAGCCAGTTCGATGTCAGAGAAGTCGTTCTTAGCGATGTTAATCGTGTTCATCTAGTACT
TTCCTGTGTGATTAAACAAAATTATTTGTAGAGGCTGTTTCGTCCTCACGGACTCATCAGACCGGAAAGC
ACATCCGGTGACAGAAACATAGTCCATAGAATTGTGAGCGCTCACAATTCCACACATTATACGAGCCGAT
GATTAATTGTCAACACAGCCAACGATCGTTCCGATCAGAACAAGAAAGCTATGTGGCCTGACGAAGCGGC
GCGCCATCGAATGGCGCAAAACCTTTCGCGGTATGGCATGATAGCGCCCGGAAGAGAGTCAATTCAGGGT
GGTGAATATGAAACCAGTAACGTTATACGATGTCGCAGAGTATGCCGGTGTCTCTTATCAGACCGTTTCC
CGCGTGGTGAACCAGGCCAGCCACGTTTCTGCGAAAACGCGGGAAAA
